LOCUS       Exported 8308 bp ds-DNA circular SYN 12-MAY-2021
DEFINITION  Photoactivatable transcription system. Lentiviral expression of
            IL1RN sgRNA3. Also contains a CMV-puro-t2A-mCherry expression
            cassette.
ACCESSION   .
VERSION     .
KEYWORDS    sgRNA3_IL1RN
SOURCE      synthetic DNA construct
  ORGANISM  synthetic DNA construct
REFERENCE   1 (bases 1 to 8308)
  AUTHORS   Nihongaki Y, Yamamoto S, Kawano F, Suzuki H, Sato M
  TITLE     CRISPR-Cas9-based Photoactivatable Transcription System.
  JOURNAL   Chem Biol. 2015 Feb 19;22(2):169-74. doi:
            10.1016/j.chembiol.2014.12.011. Epub 2015 Jan 22.
  PUBMED    25619936
REFERENCE   2 (bases 1 to 8308)
  AUTHORS   .
  TITLE     Direct Submission
  JOURNAL   Exported May 12, 2021 from SnapGene Server 1.1.58
            http://www.snapgene.com
FEATURES             Location/Qualifiers
     source          1..8308
                     /organism="synthetic DNA construct"
                     /mol_type="other DNA"
     protein_bind    209..242
                     /label=loxP
                     /bound_moiety="Cre recombinase"
                     /note="Cre-mediated recombination occurs in the 8-bp core
                     sequence (GCATACAT)."
     primer_bind     246..266
                     /label=mU6-F
                     /note="Mouse U6 promoter, forward primer"
     misc_RNA        349..424
                     /label=gRNA scaffold
                     /note="guide RNA scaffold for the Streptococcus pyogenes
                     CRISPR/Cas9 system"
     enhancer        549..852
                     /label=CMV enhancer
                     /note="human cytomegalovirus immediate early enhancer"
     promoter        853..1056
                     /label=CMV promoter
                     /note="human cytomegalovirus (CMV) immediate early
                     promoter"
     CDS             1090..1686
                     /codon_start=1
                     /gene="pac from Streptomyces alboniger"
                     /product="puromycin N-acetyltransferase"
                     /label=PuroR
                     /note="confers resistance to puromycin"
                     /translation="MTEYKPTVRLATRDDVPRAVRTLAAAFADYPATRHTVDPDRHIER
                     VTELQELFLTRVGLDIGKVWVADDGAAVAVWTTPESVEAGAVFAEIGPRMAELSGSRLA
                     AQQQMEGLLAPHRPKEPAWFLATVGVSPDHQGKGLGSAVVLPGVEAAERAGVPAFLETS
                     APRNLPFYERLGFTVTADVEVPEGPRTWCMTRKPGA"
     primer_bind     complement(1090..1109)
                     /label=Puro-R
                     /note="Puromycin resistance gene, reverse primer. Also
                     called puro-variant-R"
     primer_bind     1586..1606
                     /label=Puro-F
                     /note="Puromycin resistance gene, forward primer"
     CDS             1696..1749
                     /codon_start=1
                     /product="2A peptide from Thosea asigna virus capsid
                     protein"
                     /label=T2A
                     /note="Eukaryotic ribosomes fail to insert a peptide bond
                     between the Gly and Pro residues, yielding separate
                     polypeptides."
                     /translation="EGRGSLLTCGDVEENPGP"
     regulatory      1756..1765
                     /regulatory_class="other"
                     /note="vertebrate consensus sequence for strong initiation
                     of translation (Kozak, 1987)"
     CDS             1762..2472
                     /codon_start=1
                     /product="monomeric derivative of DsRed fluorescent protein
                     (Shaner et al., 2004)"
                     /label=mCherry
                     /note="mammalian codon-optimized"
                     /translation="MVSKGEEDNMAIIKEFMRFKVHMEGSVNGHEFEIEGEGEGRPYEG
                     TQTAKLKVTKGGPLPFAWDILSPQFMYGSKAYVKHPADIPDYLKLSFPEGFKWERVMNF
                     EDGGVVTVTQDSSLQDGEFIYKVKLRGTNFPSDGPVMQKKTMGWEASSERMYPEDGALK
                     GEIKQRLKLKDGGHYDAEVKTTYKAKKPVQLPGAYNVNIKLDITSHNEDYTIVEQYERA
                     EGRHSTGGMDELYK"
     primer_bind     complement(1907..1925)
                     /label=mCherry-R
                     /note="mCherry, reverse primer"
     primer_bind     2175..2194
                     /label=mCherry-F
                     /note="mCherry, forward primer"
     protein_bind    2492..2525
                     /label=loxP
                     /bound_moiety="Cre recombinase"
                     /note="Cre-mediated recombination occurs in the 8-bp core
                     sequence (GCATACAT)."
     misc_feature    2581..3169
                     /label=WPRE
                     /note="woodchuck hepatitis virus posttranscriptional
                     regulatory element"
     primer_bind     complement(2634..2654)
                     /label=WPRE-R
                     /note="WPRE, reverse primer"
     CDS             complement(3052..3063)
                     /codon_start=1
                     /product="Factor Xa recognition and cleavage site"
                     /label=Factor Xa site
                     /translation="IEGR"
     primer_bind     complement(3172..3188)
                     /label=KS primer
                     /note="common sequencing primer, one of multiple similar
                     variants"
     primer_bind     complement(3173..3189)
                     /label=pBluescriptKS
                     /note="For pBluescript vector"
     LTR             3698..3878
                     /label=5' LTR (truncated)
                     /note="truncated 5' long terminal repeat (LTR) from HIV-1"
     rep_origin      complement(3940..4528)
                     /direction=LEFT
                     /label=ori
                     /note="high-copy-number ColE1/pMB1/pBR322/pUC origin of
                     replication"
     primer_bind     complement(4020..4039)
                     /label=pBR322ori-F
                     /note="pBR322 origin, forward primer"
     CDS             complement(4699..5559)
                     /codon_start=1
                     /gene="bla"
                     /product="beta-lactamase"
                     /label=AmpR
                     /note="confers resistance to ampicillin, carbenicillin, and
                     related antibiotics"
                     /translation="MSIQHFRVALIPFFAAFCLPVFAHPETLVKVKDAEDQLGARVGYI
                     ELDLNSGKILESFRPEERFPMMSTFKVLLCGAVLSRIDAGQEQLGRRIHYSQNDLVEYS
                     PVTEKHLTDGMTVRELCSAAITMSDNTAANLLLTTIGGPKELTAFLHNMGDHVTRLDRW
                     EPELNEAIPNDERDTTMPVAMATTLRKLLTGELLTLASRQQLIDWMEADKVAGPLLRSA
                     LPAGWFIADKSGAGERGSRGIIAALGPDGKPSRIVVIYTTGSQATMDERNRQIAEIGAS
                     LIKHW"
     primer_bind     5322..5341
                     /label=Amp-R
                     /note="Ampicillin resistance gene, reverse primer"
     promoter        complement(5560..5664)
                     /gene="bla"
                     /label=AmpR promoter
     primer_bind     complement(5748..5767)
                     /label=pRS-marker
                     /note="pRS vectors, use to sequence yeast selectable
                     marker"
     enhancer        5939..6318
                     /label=CMV enhancer
                     /note="human cytomegalovirus immediate early enhancer"
     promoter        6320..6518
                     /label=CMV promoter
                     /note="human cytomegalovirus (CMV) immediate early
                     promoter"
     LTR             6536..6716
                     /label=5' LTR (truncated)
                     /note="truncated 5' long terminal repeat (LTR) from HIV-1"
     misc_feature    6763..6888
                     /label=HIV-1 Psi
                     /note="packaging signal of human immunodeficiency virus
                     type 1"
     misc_feature    7387..7620
                     /label=RRE
                     /note="The Rev response element (RRE) of HIV-1 allows for
                     Rev-dependent mRNA export from the nucleus to the
                     cytoplasm."
     CDS             7805..7849
                     /codon_start=1
                     /product="antigenic peptide corresponding to amino acids
                     655 to 669 of the HIV envelope protein gp41 (Lutje Hulsik
                     et al., 2013)"
                     /label=gp41 peptide
                     /note="recognized by the 2H10 single-chain llama nanobody"
                     /translation="KNEQELLELDKWASL"
     misc_feature    8147..8264
                     /label=cPPT/CTS
                     /note="central polypurine tract and central termination
                     sequence of HIV-1"
ORIGIN
        1 gggcccgctc tagagatccg acgcgccatc tctaggcccg cgccggcccc ctcgcacaga
       61 cttgtgggag aagctcggct actcccctgc cccggttaat ttgcatataa tatttcctag
      121 taactataga ggcttaatgt gcgataaaag acagataatc tgttcttttt aatactagct
      181 acattttaca tgataggctt ggatttctat aacttcgtat agcatacatt atacgaagtt
      241 ataaacagca caaaaggaaa ctcaccctaa ctgtaaagta attgtgtgtt ttgagactat
      301 aagtatccct tggagaacca ccttgttggc atcaagtcag ccatcagcgt tttagagcta
      361 gaaatagcaa gttaaaataa ggctagtccg ttatcaactt gaaaaagtgg caccgagtcg
      421 gtgctttttt tctcgagtac taggatccat taggcggccg cgtggataac cgtattaccg
      481 ccatgcatta gttattaata gtaatcaatt acggggtcat tagttcatag cccatatatg
      541 gagttccgcg ttacataact tacggtaaat ggcccgcctg gctgaccgcc caacgacccc
      601 cgcccattga cgtcaataat gacgtatgtt cccatagtaa cgccaatagg gactttccat
      661 tgacgtcaat gggtggagta tttacggtaa actgcccact tggcagtaca tcaagtgtat
      721 catatgccaa gtacgccccc tattgacgtc aatgacggta aatggcccgc ctggcattat
      781 gcccagtaca tgaccttatg ggactttcct acttggcagt acatctacgt attagtcatc
      841 gctattacca tggtgatgcg gttttggcag tacatcaatg ggcgtggata gcggtttgac
      901 tcacggggat ttccaagtct ccaccccatt gacgtcaatg ggagtttgtt ttggcaccaa
      961 aatcaacggg actttccaaa atgtcgtaac aactccgccc cattgacgca aatgggcggt
     1021 aggcgtgtac ggtgggaggt ctatataagc agagctggtt tagtgaaccg tcagatccgc
     1081 tagcccacca tgaccgagta caagcccacg gtgcgcctcg ccacccgcga cgacgtcccc
     1141 cgggccgtac gcaccctcgc cgccgcgttc gccgactacc ccgccacgcg ccacaccgtc
     1201 gacccggacc gccacatcga gcgggtcacc gagctgcaag aactcttcct cacgcgcgtc
     1261 gggctcgaca tcggcaaggt gtgggtcgcg gacgacggcg ccgcggtggc ggtctggacc
     1321 acgccggaga gcgtcgaagc gggggcggtg ttcgccgaga tcggcccgcg catggccgag
     1381 ttgagcggtt cccggctggc cgcgcagcaa cagatggaag gcctcctggc gccgcaccgg
     1441 cccaaggagc ccgcgtggtt cctggccacc gtcggcgtct cgcccgacca ccagggcaag
     1501 ggtctgggca gcgccgtcgt gctccccgga gtggaggcgg ccgagcgcgc cggggtgccc
     1561 gccttcctgg agacctccgc gccccgcaac ctccccttct acgagcggct cggcttcacc
     1621 gtcaccgccg acgtcgaggt gcccgaagga ccgcgcacct ggtgcatgac ccgcaagccc
     1681 ggtgccggat cgggagaggg cagaggaagt ctgctaacat gcggtgacgt cgaggagaat
     1741 cctggcccac cggtcgccac catggtgagc aagggcgagg aggataacat ggccatcatc
     1801 aaggagttca tgcgcttcaa ggtgcacatg gagggctccg tgaacggcca cgagttcgag
     1861 atcgagggcg agggcgaggg ccgcccctac gagggcaccc agaccgccaa gctgaaggtg
     1921 accaagggtg gccccctgcc cttcgcctgg gacatcctgt cccctcagtt catgtacggc
     1981 tccaaggcct acgtgaagca ccccgccgac atccccgact acttgaagct gtccttcccc
     2041 gagggcttca agtgggagcg cgtgatgaac ttcgaggacg gcggcgtggt gaccgtgacc
     2101 caggactcct ccctgcagga cggcgagttc atctacaagg tgaagctgcg cggcaccaac
     2161 ttcccctccg acggccccgt aatgcagaag aagaccatgg gctgggaggc ctcctccgag
     2221 cggatgtacc ccgaggacgg cgccctgaag ggcgagatca agcagaggct gaagctgaag
     2281 gacggcggcc actacgacgc tgaggtcaag accacctaca aggccaagaa gcccgtgcag
     2341 ctgcccggcg cctacaacgt caacatcaag ttggacatca cctcccacaa cgaggactac
     2401 accatcgtgg aacagtacga acgcgccgag ggccgccact ccaccggcgg catggacgag
     2461 ctgtacaagt aagaattcgt cgagggacct aataacttcg tatagcatac attatacgaa
     2521 gttatacatg tttaagggtt ccggttccac taggtacaat tcgatatcaa gcttatcgat
     2581 aatcaacctc tggattacaa aatttgtgaa agattgactg gtattcttaa ctatgttgct
     2641 ccttttacgc tatgtggata cgctgcttta atgcctttgt atcatgctat tgcttcccgt
     2701 atggctttca ttttctcctc cttgtataaa tcctggttgc tgtctcttta tgaggagttg
     2761 tggcccgttg tcaggcaacg tggcgtggtg tgcactgtgt ttgctgacgc aacccccact
     2821 ggttggggca ttgccaccac ctgtcagctc ctttccggga ctttcgcttt ccccctccct
     2881 attgccacgg cggaactcat cgccgcctgc cttgcccgct gctggacagg ggctcggctg
     2941 ttgggcactg acaattccgt ggtgttgtcg gggaaatcat cgtcctttcc ttggctgctc
     3001 gcctgtgttg ccacctggat tctgcgcggg acgtccttct gctacgtccc ttcggccctc
     3061 aatccagcgg accttccttc ccgcggcctg ctgccggctc tgcggcctct tccgcgtctt
     3121 cgccttcgcc ctcagacgag tcggatctcc ctttgggccg cctccccgca tcgataccgt
     3181 cgacctcgat cgagacctag aaaaacatgg agcaatcaca agtagcaata cagcagctac
     3241 caatgctgat tgtgcctggc tagaagcaca agaggaggag gaggtgggtt ttccagtcac
     3301 acctcaggta cctttaagac caatgactta caaggcagct gtagatctta gccacttttt
     3361 aaaagaaaag gggggactgg aagggctaat tcactcccaa cgaagacaag atatccttga
     3421 tctgtggatc taccacacac aaggctactt ccctgattgg cagaactaca caccagggcc
     3481 agggatcaga tatccactga cctttggatg gtgctacaag ctagtaccag ttgagcaaga
     3541 gaaggtagaa gaagccaatg aaggagagaa cacccgcttg ttacaccctg tgagcctgca
     3601 tgggatggat gacccggaga gagaagtatt agagtggagg tttgacagcc gcctagcatt
     3661 tcatcacatg gcccgagagc tgcatccgga ctgtactggg tctctctggt tagaccagat
     3721 ctgagcctgg gagctctctg gctaactagg gaacccactg cttaagcctc aataaagctt
     3781 gccttgagtg cttcaagtag tgtgtgcccg tctgttgtgt gactctggta actagagatc
     3841 cctcagaccc ttttagtcag tgtggaaaat ctctagcagc atgtgagcaa aaggccagca
     3901 aaaggccagg aaccgtaaaa aggccgcgtt gctggcgttt ttccataggc tccgcccccc
     3961 tgacgagcat cacaaaaatc gacgctcaag tcagaggtgg cgaaacccga caggactata
     4021 aagataccag gcgtttcccc ctggaagctc cctcgtgcgc tctcctgttc cgaccctgcc
     4081 gcttaccgga tacctgtccg cctttctccc ttcgggaagc gtggcgcttt ctcatagctc
     4141 acgctgtagg tatctcagtt cggtgtaggt cgttcgctcc aagctgggct gtgtgcacga
     4201 accccccgtt cagcccgacc gctgcgcctt atccggtaac tatcgtcttg agtccaaccc
     4261 ggtaagacac gacttatcgc cactggcagc agccactggt aacaggatta gcagagcgag
     4321 gtatgtaggc ggtgctacag agttcttgaa gtggtggcct aactacggct acactagaag
     4381 aacagtattt ggtatctgcg ctctgctgaa gccagttacc ttcggaaaaa gagttggtag
     4441 ctcttgatcc ggcaaacaaa ccaccgctgg tagcggtggt ttttttgttt gcaagcagca
     4501 gattacgcgc agaaaaaaag gatctcaaga agatcctttg atcttttcta cggggtctga
     4561 cgctcagtgg aacgaaaact cacgttaagg gattttggtc atgagattat caaaaaggat
     4621 cttcacctag atccttttaa attaaaaatg aagttttaaa tcaatctaaa gtatatatga
     4681 gtaaacttgg tctgacagtt accaatgctt aatcagtgag gcacctatct cagcgatctg
     4741 tctatttcgt tcatccatag ttgcctgact ccccgtcgtg tagataacta cgatacggga
     4801 gggcttacca tctggcccca gtgctgcaat gataccgcga gacccacgct caccggctcc
     4861 agatttatca gcaataaacc agccagccgg aagggccgag cgcagaagtg gtcctgcaac
     4921 tttatccgcc tccatccagt ctattaattg ttgccgggaa gctagagtaa gtagttcgcc
     4981 agttaatagt ttgcgcaacg ttgttgccat tgctacaggc atcgtggtgt cacgctcgtc
     5041 gtttggtatg gcttcattca gctccggttc ccaacgatca aggcgagtta catgatcccc
     5101 catgttgtgc aaaaaagcgg ttagctcctt cggtcctccg atcgttgtca gaagtaagtt
     5161 ggccgcagtg ttatcactca tggttatggc agcactgcat aattctctta ctgtcatgcc
     5221 atccgtaaga tgcttttctg tgactggtga gtactcaacc aagtcattct gagaatagtg
     5281 tatgcggcga ccgagttgct cttgcccggc gtcaatacgg gataataccg cgccacatag
     5341 cagaacttta aaagtgctca tcattggaaa acgttcttcg gggcgaaaac tctcaaggat
     5401 cttaccgctg ttgagatcca gttcgatgta acccactcgt gcacccaact gatcttcagc
     5461 atcttttact ttcaccagcg tttctgggtg agcaaaaaca ggaaggcaaa atgccgcaaa
     5521 aaagggaata agggcgacac ggaaatgttg aatactcata ctcttccttt ttcaatatta
     5581 ttgaagcatt tatcagggtt attgtctcat gagcggatac atatttgaat gtatttagaa
     5641 aaataaacaa ataggggttc cgcgcacatt tccccgaaaa gtgccacctg acgcttaagc
     5701 ggtcgacgga tcgggagatc tcccgatccc ctatggtgca ctctcagtac aatctgctct
     5761 gatgccgcat agttaagcca gtatctgctc cctgcttgtg tgttggaggt cgctgagtag
     5821 tgcgcgagca aaatttaagc tacaacaagg caaggcttga ccgacaattg catgaagaat
     5881 ctgcttaggg ttaggcgttt tgcgctgctt cgcgatgtac gggccagata tacgcgttga
     5941 cattgattat tgactagtta ttaatagtaa tcaattacgg ggtcattagt tcatagccca
     6001 tatatggagt tccgcgttac ataacttacg gtaaatggcc cgcctggctg accgcccaac
     6061 gacccccgcc cattgacgtc aataatgacg tatgttccca tagtaacgcc aatagggact
     6121 ttccattgac gtcaatgggt ggagtattta cggtaaactg cccacttggc agtacatcaa
     6181 gtgtatcata tgccaagtac gccccctatt gacgtcaatg acggtaaatg gcccgcctgg
     6241 cattatgccc agtacatgac cttatgggac tttcctactt ggcagtacat ctacgtatta
     6301 gtcatcgcta ttaccatggt gatgcggttt tggcagtaca tcaatgggcg tggatagcgg
     6361 tttgactcac ggggatttcc aagtctccac cccattgacg tcaatgggag tttgttttgg
     6421 caccaaaatc aacgggactt tccaaaatgt cgtaacaact ccgccccatt gacgcaaatg
     6481 ggcggtaggc gtgtacggtg ggaggtctat ataagcagcg cgttttgcct gtactgggtc
     6541 tctctggtta gaccagatct gagcctggga gctctctggc taactaggga acccactgct
     6601 taagcctcaa taaagcttgc cttgagtgct tcaagtagtg tgtgcccgtc tgttgtgtga
     6661 ctctggtaac tagagatccc tcagaccctt ttagtcagtg tggaaaatct ctagcagtgg
     6721 cgcccgaaca gggacttgaa agcgaaaggg aaaccagagg agctctctcg acgcaggact
     6781 cggcttgctg aagcgcgcac ggcaagaggc gaggggcggc gactggtgag tacgccaaaa
     6841 attttgacta gcggaggcta gaaggagaga gatgggtgcg agagcgtcag tattaagcgg
     6901 gggagaatta gatcgcgatg ggaaaaaatt cggttaaggc cagggggaaa gaaaaaatat
     6961 aaattaaaac atatagtatg ggcaagcagg gagctagaac gattcgcagt taatcctggc
     7021 ctgttagaaa catcagaagg ctgtagacaa atactgggac agctacaacc atcccttcag
     7081 acaggatcag aagaacttag atcattatat aatacagtag caaccctcta ttgtgtgcat
     7141 caaaggatag agataaaaga caccaaggaa gctttagaca agatagagga agagcaaaac
     7201 aaaagtaaga ccaccgcaca gcaagcggcc ggccgcgctg atcttcagac ctggaggagg
     7261 agatatgagg gacaattgga gaagtgaatt atataaatat aaagtagtaa aaattgaacc
     7321 attaggagta gcacccacca aggcaaagag aagagtggtg cagagagaaa aaagagcagt
     7381 gggaatagga gctttgttcc ttgggttctt gggagcagca ggaagcacta tgggcgcagc
     7441 gtcaatgacg ctgacggtac aggccagaca attattgtct ggtatagtgc agcagcagaa
     7501 caatttgctg agggctattg aggcgcaaca gcatctgttg caactcacag tctggggcat
     7561 caagcagctc caggcaagaa tcctggctgt ggaaagatac ctaaaggatc aacagctcct
     7621 ggggatttgg ggttgctctg gaaaactcat ttgcaccact gctgtgcctt ggaatgctag
     7681 ttggagtaat aaatctctgg aacagatttg gaatcacacg acctggatgg agtgggacag
     7741 agaaattaac aattacacaa gcttaataca ctccttaatt gaagaatcgc aaaaccagca
     7801 agaaaagaat gaacaagaat tattggaatt agataaatgg gcaagtttgt ggaattggtt
     7861 taacataaca aattggctgt ggtatataaa attattcata atgatagtag gaggcttggt
     7921 aggtttaaga atagtttttg ctgtactttc tatagtgaat agagttaggc agggatattc
     7981 accattatcg tttcagaccc acctcccaac cccgagggga cccgacaggc ccgaaggaat
     8041 agaagaagaa ggtggagaga gagacagaga cagatccatt cgattagtga acggatcggc
     8101 actgcgtgcg ccaattctgc agacaaatgg cagtattcat ccacaatttt aaaagaaaag
     8161 gggggattgg ggggtacagt gcaggggaaa gaatagtaga cataatagca acagacatac
     8221 aaactaaaga attacaaaaa caaattacaa aaattcaaaa ttttcgggtt tattacaggg
     8281 acagcagaga tccagtttgg ttagtacc
//
