[The description below was written by a language model from this plasmid's Addgene catalogue record and the feature table of its GenBank file.]
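Description:
sgRNA3_IL1RN is a lentiviral CRISPR guide-RNA expression plasmid of about 8.3 kb, built on the pgRNA-humanized backbone and intended for delivery into mammalian cells. It is propagated in E. coli through a high-copy ColE1/pUC-type origin and selected with ampicillin via the beta-lactamase gene. The viral portion follows a standard HIV-1-based transfer vector layout. An upstream CMV enhancer/promoter is fused to a truncated 5' LTR to drive genomic RNA production in packaging cells. This is followed by the Psi packaging signal, the Rev response element for nuclear export, and the cPPT/CTS. A WPRE downstream of the payload boosts transcript stability and expression. A second truncated LTR (annotated as a 5' LTR, though positioned as the 3' end of the provirus) closes the transfer unit.

The payload is a U6 promoter driving a single guide RNA that targets the human IL1RN gene, fused to the Streptococcus pyogenes Cas9 gRNA scaffold. The feature table does not annotate the promoter itself, but a mouse U6 primer site lies just upstream of the scaffold. The guide was cloned between BstXI and NotI sites, which remain intact. Downstream, a separate CMV enhancer/promoter expresses puromycin N-acetyltransferase linked by a T2A peptide to mCherry, so transduced cells can be both drug-selected and identified by red fluorescence. Two loxP sites flank the sgRNA and marker cassettes, which in principle allows Cre-mediated recombination of this region, although the record does not describe such a use. The plasmid is one component of a CRISPR-Cas9-based photoactivatable transcription system. It supplies one of the guides that direct the system to IL1RN, while the light-responsive and Cas9 components are not carried on this construct.
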