Addgene plasmid #64151: sgRNA3_IL1RN
Purpose: Photoactivatable transcription system. Lentiviral expression of IL1RN sgRNA3. Also contains a CMV-puro-t2A-mCherry expression cassette
Depositing lab: Moritoshi Sato. Depositing organization: The University of Tokyo. Publication: CRISPR-Cas9-based Photoactivatable Transcription System. Nihongaki Y, Yamamoto S, Kawano F, Suzuki H, Sato M. Chem Biol. 2015 Feb 19;22(2):169-74. doi: 10.1016/j.chembiol.2014.12.011. Epub 2015 Jan 22. PubMed 25619936.
Backbone
  Vector backbone: pgRNA-humanized
  Backbone manufacturer: Stanley Qi, Addgene plasmid 44248
  Total vector size (bp): 8309
  Vector type: Mammalian Expression, Lentiviral, CRISPR
  Selectable markers: Puromycin
Growth in bacteria
  Bacterial resistance: Ampicillin, 100 μg/mL
  Growth temperature: 37°C
  Growth strain: Stbl3
  Copy number: High Copy
Gene/Insert
  Gene/Insert name: sgRNA3_IL1RN (alt name: IL1RN)
  gRNA/shRNA sequence: TGGCATCAAGTCAGCCATCAGC
  Species: H. sapiens (human)
  Entrez Gene: IL1RN (a.k.a. CRMO2, DIRA, ICIL-1RA, IL-1RN, IL-1ra, IL-1ra3, IL1F3, IL1RA, IRAP, MVCD4)
  Promoter: U6
  Cloning method: Restriction Enzyme; 5′ cloning site BstX1 (not destroyed); 3′ cloning site NotI (not destroyed)
  Sequencing primers: 5′ AAGGAAACTCACCCTAACTG
Terms and licenses: Academic/Nonprofit Terms; Industry Terms: Not Available to Industry
How to cite: sgRNA3_IL1RN was a gift from Moritoshi Sato (Addgene plasmid # 64151 ; http://n2t.net/addgene:64151 ; RRID:Addgene_64151)
