>Addgene plasmid #64151 | sgRNA3_IL1RN | addgene partial sequence | sequence record 109141 | mU6-F old 5'-cagcacaaaaggaaactcacc-3'
ATAAGTATCCCTTGGAGAACCACCTTGTTGGCATCAAGTCAGCCATCAGCGTTTTAGAGCTAGAAATAGC
AAGTTAAAATAAGGCTAGTCCGTTATCAACTTGAAAAAGTGGCACCGAGTCGGTGCTTTTTTTCTCGAGT
ACTAGGATCCATTAGGCGGCCGCGTGGATAACCGTATTACCGCCATGCATTAGTTATTAATAGTAATCAA
TTACGGGGTCATTAGTTCATAGCCCATATATGGAGTTCCGCGTTACATAACTTACGGTAAATGGCCCGCC
TGGCTGACCGCCCAACGACCCCCGCCCATTGACGTCAATAATGACGTATGTTCCCATAGTAACGCCAATA
GGGACTTTCCATTGACGTCAATGGGTGGAGTATTTACGGTAAACTGCCCACTTGGCAGTACATCAAGTGT
ATCATATGCCAAGTACGCCCCCTATTGACGTCAATGACGGTAAATGGCCCGCCTGGCATTATGCCCAGTA
CATGACCTTATGGGACTTTCCTACTTGGCAGTACATCTACGTATTAGTCATCGCTATTACCATGGTGATG
CGGTTTTGGCAGTACATCAATGGGCGTGGATAGCGGTTTGACTCACGGGGATTTCCAAGTCTCCACCCCA
TTGACGTCAATGGGAGTTTGTTTTGGCACCAAAATCAACGGGACTTTCCAAAATGTCGTAACAACTCCGC
CCCATTGACGCAAATGGGCGGTAGGCGTGTACGGTGGGAGGTCTATATAAGCAGAGCTGGTTTAGTGAAC
CGTCAGATCCGCTAGCCCACCATGACCGAGTACAAGCCCACGGTGCGCCTCGCCACCCGCGACGACGTCC
C
