>Addgene plasmid #64151 | sgRNA3_IL1RN | addgene partial sequence | sequence record 109487 | mCherry-R 5'-TTGGTCACCTTCAGCTTGG-3'
CCTCGATCTCGAACTCGTGGCCGTTCACGGAGCCCTCCATGTGCACCTTGAAGCGCATGAACTCCTTGAT
GATGGCCATGTTATCCTCCTCGCCCTTGCTCACCATGGTGGCGACCGGTGGGCCAGGATTCTCCTCGACG
TCACCGCATGTTAGCAGACTTCCTCTGCCCTCTCCCGATCCGGCACCGGGCTTGCGGGTCATGCACCAGG
TGCGCGGTCCTTCGGGCACCTCGACGTCGGCGGTGACGGTGAAGCCGAGCCGCTCGTAGAAGGGGAGGTT
GCGGGGCGCGGAGGTCTCCAGGAAGGCGGGCACCCCGGCGCGCTCGGCCGCCTCCACTCCGGGGAGCACG
ACGGCGCTGCCCAGACCCTTGCCCTGGTGGTCGGGCGAGACGCCGACGGTGGCCAGGAACCACGCGGGCT
CCTTGGGCCGGTGCGGCGCCAGGAGGCCTTCCATCTGTTGCTGCGCGGCCAGCCGGGAACCGCTCAACTC
GGCCATGCGCGGGCCGATCTCGGCGAACACCGCCCCCGCTTCGACGCTCTCCGGCGTGGTCCAGACCGCC
ACCG
